>Addgene plasmid #225519 | plenti-UBC-HA-TMEM230(X121W) | addgene full sequence | sequence record 447620 | Addgene NGS Result
TTGAGATCCTTTTTTTCTGCGCGTAATCTGCTGCTTGCAAACAAAAAAACCACCGCTACCAGCGGTGGTT
TGTTTGCCGGATCAAGAGCTACCAACTCTTTTTCCGAAGGTAACTGGCTTCAGCAGAGCGCAGATACCAA
ATACTGTTCTTCTAGTGTAGCCGTAGTTAGGCCACCACTTCAAGAACTCTGTAGCACCGCCTACATACCT
CGCTCTGCTAATCCTGTTACCAGTGGCTGCTGCCAGTGGCGATAAGTCGTGTCTTACCGGGTTGGACTCA
AGACGATAGTTACCGGATAAGGCGCAGCGGTCGGGCTGAACGGGGGGTTCGTGCACACAGCCCAGCTTGG
AGCGAACGACCTACACCGAACTGAGATACCTACAGCGTGAGCTATGAGAAAGCGCCACGCTTCCCGAAGG
GAGAAAGGCGGACAGGTATCCGGTAAGCGGCAGGGTCGGAACAGGAGAGCGCACGAGGGAGCTTCCAGGG
GGAAACGCCTGGTATCTTTATAGTCCTGTCGGGTTTCGCCACCTCTGACTTGAGCGTCGATTTTTGTGAT
GCTCGTCAGGGGGGCGGAGCCTATGGAAAAACGCCAGCAACGCGGCCTTTTTACGGTTCCTGGCCTTTTG
CTGGCCTTTTGCTCACATGTTCTTTCCTGCGTTATCCCCTGATTCTGTGGATAACCGTATTACCGCCATG
CATTAGTTATTAATAGTAATCAATTACGGGGTCATTAGTTCATAGCCCATATATGGAGTTCCGCGTTACA
TAACTTACGGTAAATGGCCCGCCTGGCTGACCGCCCAACGACCCCCGCCCATTGACGTCAATAATGACGT
ATGTTCCCATAGTAACGCCAATAGGGACTTTCCATTGACGTCAATGGGTGGAGTATTTACGGTAAACTGC
CCACTTGGCAGTACATCAAGTGTATCATATGCCAAGTACGCCCCCTATTGACGTCAATGACGGTAAATGG
CCCGCCTGGCATTATGCCCAGTACATGACCTTATGGGACTTTCCTACTTGGCAGTACATCTACGTATTAG
TCATCGCTATTACCATGGTGATGCGGTTTTGGCAGTACATCAATGGGCGTGGATAGCGGTTTGACTCACG
GGGATTTCCAAGTCTCCACCCCATTGACGTCAATGGGAGTTTGTTTTGGCACCAAAATCAACGGGACTTT
CCAAAATGTCGTAACAACTCCGCCCCATTGACGCAAATGGGCGGTAGGCGTGTACGGTGGGAGGTCTATA
TAAGCAGCGCGTTTTGCCTGTACTGGGTCTCTCTGGTTAGACCAGATCTGAGCCTGGGAGCTCTCTGGCT
AACTAGGGAACCCACTGCTTAAGCCTCAATAAAGCTTGCCTTGAGTGCTTCAAGTAGTGTGTGCCCGTCT
GTTGTGTGACTCTGGTAACTAGAGATCCCTCAGACCCTTTTAGTCAGTGTGGAAAATCTCTAGCAGTGGC
GCCCGAACAGGGACTTGAAAGCGAAAGGGAAACCAGAGGAGCTCTCTCGACGCAGGACTCGGCTTGCTGA
AGCGCGCACGGCAAGAGGCGAGGGGCGGCGACTGGTGAGTACGCCAAAAATTTTGACTAGCGGAGGCTAG
AAGGAGAGAGATGGGTGCGAGAGCGTCAGTATTAAGCGGGGGAGAATTAGATCGCGATGGGAAAAAATTC
GGTTAAGGCCAGGGGGAAAGAAAAAATATAAATTAAAACATATAGTATGGGCAAGCAGGGAGCTAGAACG
ATTCGCAGTTAATCCTGGCCTGTTAGAAACATCAGAAGGCTGTAGACAAATACTGGGACAGCTACAACCA
TCCCTTCAGACAGGATCAGAAGAACTTAGATCATTATATAATACAGTAGCAACCCTCTATTGTGTGCATC
AAAGGATAGAGATAAAAGACACCAAGGAAGCTTTAGACAAGATAGAGGAAGAGCAAAACAAAAGTAAGAC
CACCGCACAGCAAGCGGCCGGCCGCTGATCTTCAGACCTGGAGGAGGAGATATGAGGGACAATTGGAGAA
GTGAATTATATAAATATAAAGTAGTAAAAATTGAACCATTAGGAGTAGCACCCACCAAGGCAAAGAGAAG
AGTGGTGCAGAGAGAAAAAAGAGCAGTGGGAATAGGAGCTTTGTTCCTTGGGTTCTTGGGAGCAGCAGGA
AGCACTATGGGCGCAGCGTCAATGACGCTGACGGTACAGGCCAGACAATTATTGTCTGGTATAGTGCAGC
AGCAGAACAATTTGCTGAGGGCTATTGAGGCGCAACAGCATCTGTTGCAACTCACAGTCTGGGGCATCAA
GCAGCTCCAGGCAAGAATCCTGGCTGTGGAAAGATACCTAAAGGATCAACAGCTCCTGGGGATTTGGGGT
TGCTCTGGAAAACTCATTTGCACCACTGCTGTGCCTTGGAATGCTAGTTGGAGTAATAAATCTCTGGAAC
AGATTTGGAATCACACGACCTGGATGGAGTGGGACAGAGAAATTAACAATTACACAAGCTTAATACACTC
CTTAATTGAAGAATCGCAAAACCAGCAAGAAAAGAATGAACAAGAATTATTGGAATTAGATAAATGGGCA
AGTTTGTGGAATTGGTTTAACATAACAAATTGGCTGTGGTATATAAAATTATTCATAATGATAGTAGGAG
GCTTGGTAGGTTTAAGAATAGTTTTTGCTGTACTTTCTATAGTGAATAGAGTTAGGCAGGGATATTCACC
ATTATCGTTTCAGACCCACCTCCCAACCCCGAGGGGACCCGACAGGCCCGAAGGAATAGAAGAAGAAGGT
GGAGAGAGAGACAGAGACAGATCCATTCGATTAGTGAACGGATCGGCACTGCGTGCGCCAATTCTGCAGA
CAAATGGCAGTATTCATCCACAATTTTAAAAGAAAAGGGGGGATTGGGGGGTACAGTGCAGGGGAAAGAA
TAGTAGACATAATAGCAACAGACATACAAACTAAAGAATTACAAAAACAAATTACAAAAATTCAAAATTT
TCGGGTTTATTACAGGGACAGCAGAGATCCAGTTTGGTTAGTACCGGGCCCGCTCTAGCCCTAGATTTAA
CCCAACAGAAGGCTCGACGCGTGGCCTCCGCGCCGGGTTTTGGCGCCTCCCGCGGGCGCCCCCCTCCTCA
CGGCGAGCGCTGCCACGTCAGACGAAGGGCGCAGCGAGCGTCCTGATCCTTCCGCCCGGACGCTCAGGAC
AGCGGCCCGCTGCTCATAAGACTCGGCCTTAGAACCCCAGTATCAGCAGAAGGACATTTTAGGACGGGAC
TTGGGTGACTCTAGGGCACTGGTTTTCTTTCCAGAGAGCGGAACAGGCGAGGAAAAGTAGTCCCTTCTCG
GCGATTCTGCGGAGGGATCTCCGTGGGGCGGTGAACGCCGATGATTATATAAGGACGCGCCGGGTGTGGC
ACAGCTAGTTCCGTCGCAGCCGGGATTTGGGTCGCGGTTCTTGTTTGTGGATCGCTGTGATCGTCACTTG
GTGAGTAGCGGGCTGCTGGGCTGGCCGGGGCTTTCGTGGCCGCCGGGCCGCTCGGTGGGACGGAAGCGTG
TGGAGAGACCGCCAAGGGCTGTAGTCTGGGTCCGCGAGCAAGGTTGCCCTGAACTGGGGGTTGGGGGGAG
CGCAGCAAAATGGCGGCTGTTCCCGAGTCTTGAATGGAAGACGCTTGTGAGGCGGGCTGTGAGGTCGTTG
AAACAAGGTGGGGGGCATGGTGGGCGGCAAGAACCCAAGGTCTTGAGGCCTTCGCTAATGCGGGAAAGCT
CTTATTCGGGTGAGATGGGCTGGGGCACCATCTGGGGACCCTGACGTGAAGTTTGTCACTGACTGGAGAA
CTCGGTTTGTCGTCTGTTGCGGGGGCGGCAGTTATGGCGGTGCCGTTGGGCAGTGCACCCGTACCTTTGG
GAGCGCGCGCCCTCGTCGTGTCGTGACGTCACCCGTTCTGTTGGCTTATAATGCAGGGTGGGGCCACCTG
CCGGTAGGTGTGCGGTAGGCTTTTCTCCGTCGCAGGACGCAGGGTTCGGGCCTAGGGTAGGCTCTCCTGA
ATCGACAGGCGCCGGACCTCTGGTGAGGGGAGGGATAAGTGAGGCGTCAGTTTCTTTGGTCGGTTTTATG
TACCTATCTTCTTAAGTAGCTGAAGCTCCGGTTTTGAACTATGCGCTCGGGGTTGGCGAGTGTGTTTTGT
GAAGTTTTTTAGGCACCTTTTGAAATGTAATCATTTGGGTCAATATGTAATTTTCAGTGTTAGACTAGTA
AATTGTCCGCTAAATTCTGGCCGTTTTTGGCTTTTTTGTTAGACGCTAGACTGCCGGATCGAATTGTCGA
CGAATTCGGATCCAGATCTGCCACCATGTACCCATACGATGTTCCAGATTACGCTGGCGGAGCTCGAGGT
TATCAAACAAGTTTGTACAAAAAAGCAGGCTCCATGATGCCGTCCCGTACCAACCTGGCTACTGGAATCC
CCAGTAGTAAAGTGAAATATTCAAGGCTCTCCAGCACAGACGATGGCTACATTGACCTTCAGTTTAAGAA
AACCCCTCCTAAGATCCCTTATAAGGCCATCGCACTTGCCACTGTGCTGTTTTTGATTGGCGCCTTTCTC
ATTATTATAGGCTCCCTCCTGCTGTCAGGCTACATCAGCAAAGGGGGGGCAGACCGGGCCGTTCCAGTGC
TGATCATTGGCATTCTGGTGTTCCTACCCGGATTTTACCACCTGCGCATCGCTTACTATGCATCCAAAGG
CTACCGTGGTTACTCCTATGATGACATTCCAGACTTTGATGACTGGCACCCACCCCATAGCTGATGACCC
AGCTTTCTTGTACAAAGTGGTTCGATAACGAATTCCGCCCCCCCCCCCTAACGTTACTGGCCGAAGCCGC
TTGGAATAAGGCCGGTGTGCGTTTGTCTATATGTTATTTTCCACCATATTGCCGTCTTTTGGCAATGTGA
GGGCCGCGTTTAACGAATTCTACCGGGTAGGGGAGGCGCTTTTCCCAAGGCAGTCTGGAGCATGCGCTTT
AGCAGCCCCGCTGGGCACTTGGCGCTACACAAGTGGCCTCTGGCCTCGCACACATTCCACATCCACCGGT
AGGCGCCAACCGGCTCCGTTCTTTGGTGGCCCCTTCGCGCCACCTTCTACTCCTCCCCTAGTCAGGAAGT
TCCCCCCCGCCCCGCAGCTCGCGTCGTGCAGGACGTGACAAATGGAAGTAGCACGTCTCACTAGTCTCGT
GCAGATGGACAGCACCGCTGAGCAATGGAAGCGGGTAGGCCTTTGGGGCAGCGGCCAATAGCAGCTTTGC
TCCTTCGCTTTCTGGGCTCAGAGGCTGGGAAGGGGTGGGTCCGGGGGCGGGCTCAGGGGCGGGCTCAGGG
GCGGGGCGGGCGCCCGAAGGTCCTCCGGAGGCCCGGCATTCTGCACGCTTCAAAAGCGCACGTCTGCCGC
GCTGTTCTCCTCTTCCTCATCTCCGGGCCTTTCGACCTGCATCCCGCCACCATGAAAAAGCCTGAACTCA
CCGCGACGTCTGTCGAGAAGTTTCTGATCGAAAAGTTCGACAGCGTCTCCGACCTGATGCAGCTCTCGGA
GGGCGAAGAATCTCGTGCTTTCAGCTTCGATGTAGGAGGGCGTGGATATGTCCTGCGGGTAAATAGCTGC
GCCGATGGTTTCTACAAAGATCGTTATGTTTATCGGCACTTTGCATCGGCCGCGCTCCCGATTCCGGAAG
TGCTTGACATTGGGGAATTCAGCGAGAGCCTGACCTATTGCATCTCCCGCCGTGCACAGGGTGTCACGTT
GCAAGACCTGCCTGAAACCGAACTGCCCGCTGTTCTGCAGCCGGTCGCGGAGGCCATGGATGCGATCGCT
GCGGCCGATCTTAGCCAGACGAGCGGGTTCGGCCCATTCGGACCGCAAGGAATCGGTCAATACACTACAT
GGCGTGATTTCATATGCGCGATTGCTGATCCCCATGTGTATCACTGGCAAACTGTGATGGACGACACCGT
CAGTGCGTCCGTCGCGCAGGCTCTCGATGAGCTGATGCTTTGGGCCGAGGACTGCCCCGAAGTCCGGCAC
CTCGTGCACGCGGATTTCGGCTCCAACAATGTCCTGACGGACAATGGCCGCATAACAGCGGTCATTGACT
GGAGCGAGGCGATGTTCGGGGATTCCCAATACGAGGTCGCCAACATCTTCTTCTGGAGGCCGTGGTTGGC
TTGTATGGAGCAGCAGACGCGCTACTTCGAGCGGAGGCATCCGGAGCTTGCAGGATCGCCGCGGCTCCGG
GCGTATATGCTCCGCATTGGTCTTGACCAACTCTATCAGAGCTTGGTTGACGGCAATTTCGATGATGCAG
CTTGGGCGCAGGGTCGATGCGACGCAATCGTCCGATCCGGAGCCGGGACTGTCGGGCGTACACAAATCGC
CCGCAGAAGCGCGGCCGTCTGGACCGATGGCTGTGTAGAAGTACTCGCCGATAGTGGAAACCGACGCCCC
AGCACTCGTCCGAGGGCAAAGGAATAGTGTACAAGTAGGAATTCGTCGAGGGACCTAATAACTTCGTATA
GCATACATTATACGAAGTTATACATGTTTAAGGGTTCCGGTTCCACTAGGTACAATTCGATATCAAGCTT
ATCGATAATCAACCTCTGGATTACAAAATTTGTGAAAGATTGACTGGTATTCTTAACTATGTTGCTCCTT
TTACGCTATGTGGATACGCTGCTTTAATGCCTTTGTATCATGCTATTGCTTCCCGTATGGCTTTCATTTT
CTCCTCCTTGTATAAATCCTGGTTGCTGTCTCTTTATGAGGAGTTGTGGCCCGTTGTCAGGCAACGTGGC
GTGGTGTGCACTGTGTTTGCTGACGCAACCCCCACTGGTTGGGGCATTGCCACCACCTGTCAGCTCCTTT
CCGGGACTTTCGCTTTCCCCCTCCCTATTGCCACGGCGGAACTCATCGCCGCCTGCCTTGCCCGCTGCTG
GACAGGGGCTCGGCTGTTGGGCACTGACAATTCCGTGGTGTTGTCGGGGAAATCATCGTCCTTTCCTTGG
CTGCTCGCCTGTGTTGCCACCTGGATTCTGCGCGGGACGTCCTTCTGCTACGTCCCTTCGGCCCTCAATC
CAGCGGACCTTCCTTCCCGCGGCCTGCTGCCGGCTCTGCGGCCTCTTCCGCGTCTTCGCCTTCGCCCTCA
GACGAGTCGGATCTCCCTTTGGGCCGCCTCCCCGCATCGATACCGTCGACCTCGATCGAGACCTAGAAAA
ACATGGAGCAATCACAAGTAGCAATACAGCAGCTACCAATGCTGATTGTGCCTGGCTAGAAGCACAAGAG
GAGGAGGAGGTGGGTTTTCCAGTCACACCTCAGGTACCTTTAAGACCAATGACTTACAAGGCAGCTGTAG
ATCTTAGCCACTTTTTAAAAGAAAAGGGGGGACTGGAAGGGCTAATTCACTCCCAACGAAGACAAGATCT
GCTTTTTGCTTGTACTGGGTCTCTCTGGTTAGACCAGATCTGAGCCTGGGAGCTCTCTGGCTAACTAGGG
AACCCACTGCTTAAGCCTCAATAAAGCTTGCCTTGAGTGCTTCAAGTAGTGTGTGCCCGTCTGTTGTGTG
ACTCTGGTAACTAGAGATCCCTCAGACCCTTTTAGTCAGTGTGGAAAATCTCTAGCAGTAGTAGTTCATG
TCATCTTATTATTCAGTATTTATAACTTGCAAAGAAATGAATATCAGAGAGTGAGAGGAACTTGTTTATT
GCAGCTTATAATGGTTACAAATAAAGCAATAGCATCACAAATTTCACAAATAAAGCATTTTTTTCACTGC
ATTCTAGTTGTGGTTTGTCCAAACTCATCAATGTATCTTATCATGTCTGGCTCTAGCTATCCCGCCCCTA
ACTCCGCCCATCCCGCCCCTAACTCCGCCCAGTTCCGCCCATTCTCCGCCCCATGGCTGACTAATTTTTT
TTATTTATGCAGAGGCCGAGGCCGCCTCGGCCTCTGAGCTATTCCAGAAGTAGTGAGGAGGCTTTTTTGG
AGGCCTAGGGACGTACCCAATTCGCCCTATAGTGAGTCGTATTAGCATGTGAGCAAAAGGCCAGCATAAA
TCAAAAGAATAGACCGAGATAGGGT
[37 nt withheld, positions 8146-8182]
AAAGAACGTGGACTCCAACGTCAAAGG
[49 nt withheld, positions 8210-8258]
T
[91 nt withheld, positions 8260-8350]
G
[124 nt withheld, positions 8352-8475]
CAGGTGGCACTTTTCGGGGAAATGTGCGCGGAACCCCTATTTGTTTATTTTTCTAAATACATTCAAATAT
GTATCCGCTCATGAGACAATAACCCTGATAAATGCTTCAATAATATTGAAAAAGGAAGAGTCCTGAGGCG
GAAAGAACCAGCTGTGGAATGTGTGTCAGTTAGGGTGTGGAAAGTCCCCAGGCTCCCCAGCAGGCAGAAG
TATGCAAAGCATGCATCTCAATTAGTCAGCAACCAGGTGTGGAAAGTCCCCAGGCTCCCCAGCAGGCAGA
AGTATGCAAAGCATGCATCTCAATTAGTCAGCAACCATAGTCCCGCCCCTAACTCCGCCCATCCCGCCCC
TAACTCCGCCCAGTTCCGCCCATTCTCCGCCCCATGGCTGACTAATTTTTTTTATTTATGCAGAGGCCGA
GGCCGCCTCGGCCTCTGAGCTATTCCAGAAGTAGTGAGGAGGCTTTTTTGGAGGCCTAGGCTTTTGCAAA
GATCGATCAAGAGACAGGATGAGGATCGTTTCGCATGATTGAACAAGATGGATTGCACGCAGGTTCTCCG
GCCGCTTGGGTGGAGAGGCTATTCGGCTATGACTGGGCACAACAGACAATCGGCTGCTCTGATGCCGCCG
TGTTCCGGCTGTCAGCGCAGGGGCGCCCGGTTCTTTTTGTCAAGACCGACCTGTCCGGTGCCCTGAATGA
ACTGCAAGACGAGGCAGCGCGGCTATCGTGGCTGGCCACGACGGGCGTTCCTTGCGCAGCTGTGCTCGAC
GTTGTCACTGAAGCGGGAAGGGACTGGCTGCTATTGGGCGAAGTGCCGGGGCAGGATCTCCTGTCATCTC
ACCTTGCTCCTGCCGAGAAAGTATCCATCATGGCTGATGCAATGCGGCGGCTGCATACGCTTGATCCGGC
TACCTGCCCATTCGACCACCAAGCGAAACATCGCATCGAGCGAGCACGTACTCGGATGGAAGCCGGTCTT
GTCGATCAGGATGATCTGGACGAAGAGCATCAGGGGCTCGCGCCAGCCGAACTGTTCGCCAGGCTCAAGG
CGAGCATGCCCGACGGCGAGGATCTCGTCGTGACCCATGGCGATGCCTGCTTGCCGAATATCATGGTGGA
AAATGGCCGCTTTTCTGGATTCATCGACTGTGGCCGGCTGGGTGTGGCGGACCGCTATCAGGACATAGCG
TTGGCTACCCGTGATATTGCTGAAGAGCTTGGCGGCGAATGGGCTGACCGCTTCCTCGTGCTTTACGGTA
TCGCCGCTCCCGATTCGCAGCGCATCGCCTTCTATCGCCTTCTTGACGAGTTCTTCTGAGCGGGACTCTG
GGGTTCGAAATGACCGACCAAGCGACGCCCAACCTGCCATCACGAGATTTCGATTCCACCGCCGCCTTCT
ATGAAAGGTTGGGCTTCGGAATCGTTTTCCGGGACGCCGGCTGGATGATCCTCCAGCGCGGGGATCTCAT
GCTGGAGTTCTTCGCCCACCCTAGGGGGAGGCTAACTGAAACACGGAAGGAGACAATACCGGAAGGAACC
CGCGCTATGACGGCAATAAAAAGACAGAATAAAACGCACGGTGTTGGGTCGTTTGTTCATAAACGCGGGG
TTCGGTCCCAGGGCTGGCACTCTGTCGATACCCCACCGAGACCCCATTGGGGCCAATACGCCCGCGTTTC
TTCCTTTTCCCCACCCCACCCCCCAAGTTCGGGTGAAGGCCCAGGGCTCGCAGCCAACGTCGGGGCGGCA
GGCCCTGCCATAGCCTCAGGTTACTCATATATACTTTAGATTGATTTAAAACTTCATTTTTAATTTAAAA
GGATCTAGGTGAAGATCCTTTTTGATAATCTCATGACCAAAATCCCTTAACGTGAGTTTTCGTTCCACTG
AGCGTCAGACCCCGTAGAAAAGATCAAAGGATCTTC
Features (pLannotate 1.2.2; 34 found; start..end, strand, type, name):
      1..589     +  rep_origin     ori: high-copy-number ColE1/pMB1/pBR322/pUC origin of replication
    764..1067    +  enhancer       CMV enhancer: human cytomegalovirus immediate early enhancer
   1068..1267    +  promoter       CMV promoter: human cytomegalovirus (CMV) immediate early promoter
   1285..1465    +  LTR            5' LTR (truncated): truncated 5' long terminal repeat (LTR) from HIV-1
   1512..1637    +  misc_feature   HIV-1 Ψ: packaging signal of human immunodeficiency virus type 1
   1621..1959    +  CDS            HIV-1 gag (fragment): gag protein from human immunodeficiency virus 1; gag
   2134..2367    +  misc_feature   RRE: The Rev response element (RRE) of HIV-1 allows for Rev-dependent mRNA export from the nucleus to the cytoplasm.
   2744..2844    +  CDS            Rev (fragment): human immunodeficiency virus 1 (HIV-1) Rev protein; rev; enhances nuclear export of unspliced and incompletely spliced viral mRNAs
   2894..3011    +  misc_feature   cPPT/CTS: central polypurine tract and central termination sequence of HIV-1
   3077..3094    +  ncRNA          5' miR-30a (fragment): sequence upstream of the 71-nt precursor of the human miR-30a microRNA (Zeng et al., 2002) miRNA
   3103..4314    +  promoter       UbC promoter: human ubiquitin C promoter
   4369..4395    +  CDS            3xHA (fragment): three tandem HA epitope tags
   4417..4441    +  protein_bind   attB1: mutant version of attB; recombination site for the Gateway® BP reaction BP Clonase™
   4444..4803    +  CDS            TMEM230: TM230_HUMAN - Also known as C20orf30. Experimental evidence at protein level: Swiss-Prot protein existence level 1. Involved in trafficking and recycling of synaptic vesicles. From Homo sapiens (Human).
   4827..4851    -  protein_bind   attB2: mutant version of attB; recombination site for the Gateway® BP reaction BP Clonase™
   4869..4975    +  misc_feature   IRES (fragment): internal ribosome entry site (IRES) of the encephalomyocarditis virus (EMCV)
   4995..5494    +  promoter       PGK promoter: mouse phosphoglycerate kinase 1 promoter
   5512..6537    +  CDS            HygR: aminoglycoside phosphotransferase from E. coli; aph(4)-Ia; confers resistance to hygromycin
   6568..6601    +  protein_bind   loxP: Cre-mediated recombination occurs in the 8-bp core sequence (GCATACAT). Cre recombinase
   6634..6657    +  misc_feature   MCS (fragment): pBluescript multiple cloning site
   6657..7245    +  misc_feature   WPRE: woodchuck hepatitis virus posttranscriptional regulatory element
   7246..7265    +  misc_feature   MCS (fragment): pBluescript multiple cloning site
   7267..7452    +  CDS            nef (fragment): NEF_HV1Z2 - Experimental evidence at protein level: Swiss-Prot protein existence level 1. Extracellular Nef protein targets CD4(+) T-lymphocytes for apoptosis by interacting with CXCR4 surface receptors. From Human immunodeficiency virus type 1 group M subtype D (isolate Z2/CDC-Z34) (HIV-1).
   7454..7687    +  LTR            3' LTR (ΔU3): self-inactivating 3' long terminal repeat (LTR) from HIV-1
   7759..7880    +  polyA_signal   SV40 poly(A) signal: SV40 polyadenylation signal
   7920..8055    +  rep_origin     SV40 ori: SV40 origin of replication
   8076..8094    -  promoter       T7 promoter: promoter for bacteriophage T7 RNA polymerase
   8117..8475    -  rep_origin     f1 ori (sequence partly withheld): f1 bacteriophage origin of replication; arrow indicates direction of (+) strand synthesis
   8502..8606    +  promoter       AmpR promoter: bla
   8608..8965    +  promoter       SV40 promoter: SV40 enhancer and early promoter
   9000..9794    +  CDS            NeoR/KanR: aminoglycoside phosphotransferase from Tn5; aph(3')-II (or nptII); confers resistance to neomycin, kanamycin, and G418 (Geneticin®)
   9815..9967    +  CDS            ble (fragment): BLE_KLEPN - Experimental evidence at protein level: Swiss-Prot protein existence level 1. Binding protein with a strong affinity to the bleomycin family of antibiotics. Binds to CL990; an antimitotic-antibiotic compound. From Klebsiella pneumoniae.
  10026..10073   +  polyA_signal   HSV TK poly(A) signal: herpes simplex virus thymidine kinase polyadenylation signal (Cole and Stacy, 1985)
  10164..10180   -  polyA_signal   bGH poly(A) signal (fragment): bovine growth hormone polyadenylation signal
