[The description below was written by a language model from this plasmid's Addgene catalogue record and pLannotate feature annotations shown in this document.]
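Description:
plenti-UBC-HA-TMEM230(X121W) is a third-generation-style, self-inactivating HIV-1 lentiviral transfer plasmid for stable expression of a mutant form of human TMEM230 in mammalian cells. It is propagated in E. coli through a high-copy ColE1/pUC origin and selected with kanamycin through a Tn5 NeoR/KanR gene that is driven by tandem AmpR (bacterial) and SV40 promoters. An f1 origin and an SV40 origin are also present in the backbone. The viral genome is transcribed from a CMV enhancer/promoter fused to a truncated 5' LTR, and it carries the Ψ packaging signal with a gag fragment, the RRE for Rev-dependent export, the cPPT/CTS, a WPRE to boost transcript expression, and a ΔU3 3' LTR followed by an SV40 polyadenylation signal.

The payload is a human ubiquitin C promoter driving an N-terminally HA-tagged TMEM230 open reading frame, which was inserted by Gateway recombination and is therefore flanked by attB1 and attB2. The record lists the tag as 3xHA, although the annotation detects only a short fragment of that element. The X121W mutation replaces the stop codon with tryptophan, which would be expected to extend the protein at its C terminus; the record does not describe the resulting extension. Downstream, a mouse PGK promoter drives a hygromycin resistance gene for selecting transduced cells, followed by a single loxP site. This agrees with the listed hygromycin marker, even though the parental backbone name refers to puromycin. The construct comes from a study mapping human early endosome protein complexes and is suited to making stable cell lines that express the tagged variant for HA-based detection or immunoprecipitation.
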