Addgene plasmid #225519: plenti-UBC-HA-TMEM230(X121W)
Purpose: Lentiviral TMEM230(X121W) expression vector
Depositing lab: Wade Harper. Depositing organization: Harvard Medical School. Publication: EndoMAP.v1 charts the structural landscape of human early endosome complexes. Gonzalez-Lozano MA, Schmid EW, Miguel Whelan E, Jiang Y, Paulo JA, Walter JC, Harper JW. Nature. 2025 Jul;643(8070):252-261. doi: 10.1038/s41586-025-09059-y. Epub 2025 May 28. PubMed 40437099.
Backbone
  Vector backbone: plenti-UBC-gate-3xHA-pGK-PUR (Addgene #107396)
  Vector type: Lentiviral
  Selectable markers: Hygromycin
Growth in bacteria
  Bacterial resistance: Kanamycin, 50 μg/mL
  Growth temperature: 37°C
  Growth strain: NEB Stable
  Copy number: High Copy
Gene/Insert
  Gene/Insert name: TMEM230
  Species: H. sapiens (human)
  Mutation: X121W
  Entrez Gene: TMEM230 (a.k.a. C20orf30, HSPC274, dJ1116H23.2.1)
  Tag / fusion protein: 3xHA (N terminal on insert)
  Cloning method: Gateway Cloning
  Sequencing primers: 5′ n/a
Resource information
  A portion of this plasmid was derived from a plasmid made by: William Kaelin, backbone used is Addgene #107396.
Terms and licenses: Academic/Nonprofit Terms; Industry Terms: Not Available to Industry
Depositor comments: Please visit https://doi.org/10.1101/2025.02.07.636106 for bioRxiv preprint.
How to cite: plenti-UBC-HA-TMEM230(X121W) was a gift from Wade Harper (Addgene plasmid # 225519 ; http://n2t.net/addgene:225519 ; RRID:Addgene_225519)
